Addgene plasmid #39130: AKR7A2
Purpose: Bacterial expression for structure determination; may not be full ORF
Depositing lab: Nicola Burgess-Brown. Depositing organization: University of Oxford.
Backbone
  Vector backbone: pLIC-SGC1
  Backbone manufacturer: SGC
  Vector type: Bacterial Expression
Growth in bacteria
  Bacterial resistance: Ampicillin, 100 μg/mL
  Growth temperature: 37°C
  Growth strain: Mach1
  Copy number: Low Copy
Gene/Insert
  Gene/Insert name: AKR7A2 (alt names: aldo-keto reductase family 7, member A2 (aflatoxin aldehyde reductase); PDB:2BP1)
  Species: H. sapiens (human)
  Insert size (bp): 1075
  Entrez Gene: AKR7A2 (a.k.a. AFAR, AFAR1, AFB1-AR1, AKR7)
  Tag / fusion protein: His Tev (N terminal on insert)
  Cloning method: Ligation Independent Cloning
  Sequencing primers: 5′ T7; 3′ T7-term
Terms and licenses: Academic/Nonprofit Terms; Industry Terms: Not Available to Industry
How to cite: AKR7A2 was a gift from Nicola Burgess-Brown (Addgene plasmid # 39130 ; http://n2t.net/addgene:39130 ; RRID:Addgene_39130)
