[The description below was written by a language model from this plasmid's Addgene catalogue record.]
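Description:
AKR7A2 is a bacterial expression plasmid built on the pLIC-SGC1 backbone from the SGC, a vector designed for ligation-independent cloning of protein-coding fragments for recombinant production in E. coli. It is maintained under ampicillin selection and is recorded as low copy; the record does not name the origin of replication. The promoter is also not stated explicitly, although the listed sequencing primers (T7 forward and T7 terminator) indicate that the insert lies between T7 promoter and terminator elements. This would be consistent with T7 RNA polymerase-driven expression in a suitable host strain.

The insert is a roughly 1.1 kb coding fragment of human AKR7A2, aldo-keto reductase family 7 member A2, also known as aflatoxin aldehyde reductase. It was introduced by ligation-independent cloning and is fused at its N terminus to a His tag followed by a TEV protease site. This arrangement allows the protein to be captured by immobilised metal affinity chromatography, after which the tag can be cleaved off to give near-native protein. The stated purpose is bacterial expression for structure determination, and the record links the construct to a deposited crystal structure entry. The record also cautions that the insert may not represent the full open reading frame. Constructs of this kind are often trimmed to domain boundaries that favour soluble expression and crystallisation, so users should not assume the full-length protein is encoded. No feature table was supplied, so the exact construct boundaries and other backbone elements cannot be described further.
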