>Addgene plasmid #39130 | AKR7A2 | depositor partial sequence | sequence record 49181 | AKR7A2 sequence 1075 bps
ATGCACCATCATCATCATCATTCTTCTGGTGTAGATCTGGGTACCGAGAACCTGTACTTCCAATCCATGT
CCCGGCCACCGCCACCGCGGGTCGCCTCGGTGCTGGGCACCATGGAGATGGGGCGCCGCATGGACGCGCC
CGCCAGCGCCGCGGCCGTGCGCGCCTTTCTGGAGCGCGGCCACACCGAACTGGACACGGCCTTCATGTAC
AGCGACGGCCAGTCCGAGACCATCCTGGGCGGCCTGGGGCTCGGGCTGGGCGGTGGCGACTGCAGAGTGA
AAATTGCCACCAAGGCCAACCCTTGGGATGGAAAATCACTAAAGCCTGACAGTGTCCGGTCCCAGCTGGA
GACGTCATTGAAGAGGCTGCAGTGTCCCCAAGTGGACCTCTTCTACCTACACGCACCTGACCACGGCACC
CCGGTGGAAGAGACGCTGCATGCCTGCCAGCGGCTGCACCAGGAGGGCAAGTTCGTGGAGCTTGGCCTCT
CCAACTATGCTAGCTGGGAAGTGGCCGAGATCTGTACCCTCTGCAAGAGCAATGGCTGGATCCTGCCCAC
TGTGTACCAGGGCATGTACAACGCCACCACCCGGCAGGTGGAAACGGAGCTCTTCCCCTGCCTCAGGCAC
TTTGGACTGAGGTTCTATGCCTACAACCCTCTGGCTGGGGGCCTGCTGACTGGCAAGTACAAGTATGAGG
ACAAGGACGGGAAACAGCCTGTGGGCCGCTTCTTTGGGAATAGCTGGGCTGAGACCTACAGGAATCGCTT
CTGGAAGGAGCACCACTTCGAGGCCATTGCGTTGGTGGAGAAGGCCCTGCAGGCCGCATATGGCGCCAGC
GCCCCCAGTGTGACCTCGGCTGCCCTCCGGTGGATGTACCACCACTCACAGCTGCAGGGTGCCCACGGGG
ACGCGGTCATCCTGGGCATGTCCAGCCTGGAGCAGCTGGAGCAGAACTTGGCAGCAACAGAGGAAGGGCC
CCTGGAGCCGGCTGTCGTGGATGCCTTTAATCAAGCCTGGCATTTGGTTGCTCACGAATGTCCCAACTAC
TTCCGCTAACAGTAAAGGTGGATAC
