>Addgene plasmid #39130 | AKR7A2 | addgene partial sequence | sequence record 52429 | T7_term
TTGTAGCAGCCGGATCTCAGTGGTGGTGGTGGTGGTGCTCGAGTGCGGCCGCAAGCTTGTCGACGGAGCT
CGAATTCGGATCCGTATCCACCTTTACTGTTAGCGGAAGTAGTTGGGACATTCGTGAGCAACCAAATGCC
AGGCTTGATTAAAGGCATCCACGACAGCCGGCTCCAGGGGCCCTTCCTCTGTTGCTGCCAAGTTCTGCTC
CAGCTGCTCCAGGCTGGACATGCCCAGGATGACCGCGTCCCCGTGGGCACCCTGCAGCTGTGAGTGGTGG
TACATCCACCGGAGGGCAGCCGAGGTCACACTGGGGGCGCTGGCGCCATATGCGGCCTGCAGGGCCTTCT
CCACCAACGCAATGGCCTCGAAGTGGTGCTCCTTCCAGAAGCGATTCCTGTAGGTCTCAGCCCAGCTATT
CCCAAAGAAGCGGCCCACAGGCTGTTTCCCGTCCTTGTCCTCATACTTGTACTTGCCAGTCAGCAGGCCC
CCAGCCAGAGGGTTGTAGGCATAGAACCTCAGTCCAAAGTGCCTGAGGCAGGGGAAGAGCTCCGTTTCCA
CCTGCCGGGTGGTGGCGTTGTACATGCCCTGGTACACAGTGGGCAGGATCCAGCCATTGCTCTTGCAGAG
GGTACAGATCTCGGCCACTTCCCAGCTAGCATAGTTGGAGAGGCCAAGCTCCACGAACTTGCCCTCCTGG
TGCAGCCGCTGGCAGGCATGCAGCGTCTCTTCCACCGGGGTGCCGTGGTCAGGTGCGTGTAGGTAGAAGA
GGTCCACTTGGGGACACTGCAGCCTCTTCAATGACGTCTCCAGCTGGGACCGGACACTGTCAGGCTTTAG
TGATTTTCCATCCCAAGGGTTGGCCTTGGTGGCAATTTTCACTCTGC
