>Addgene plasmid #39130 | AKR7A2 | addgene partial sequence | sequence record 52430 | T7 5'-TAATACGACTCACTATAGGG-3'
CTAGAATAATTTTGTTTACTTTAAGAAGGAGATATACATATGCACCATCATCATCATCATTCTTCTGGTG
TAGATCTGGGTACCGAGAACCTGTACTTCCAATCCATGTCCCGGCCACCGCCACCGCGGGTCGCCTCGGT
GCTGGGCACCATGGAGATGGGGCGCCGCATGGACGCGCCCGCCAGCGCCGCGGCCGTGCGCGCCTTTCTG
GAGCGCGGCCACACCGAACTGGACACGGCCTTCATGTACAGCGACGGCCAGTCCGAGACCATCCTGGGCG
GCCTGGGGCTCGGGCTGGGCGGTGGCGACTGCAGAGTGAAAATTGCCACCAAGGCCAACCCTTGGGATGG
AAAATCACTAAAGCCTGACAGTGTCCGGTCCCAGCTGGAGACGTCATTGAAGAGGCTGCAGTGTCCCCAA
GTGGACCTCTTCTACCTACACGCACCTGACCACGGCACCCCGGTGGAAGAGACGCTGCATGCCTGCCAGC
GGCTGCACCAGGAGGGCAAGTTCGTGGAGCTTGGCCTCTCCAACTATGCTAGCTGGGAAGTGGCCGAGAT
CTGTACCCTCTGCAAGAGCAATGGCTGGATCCTGCCCACTGTGTACCAGGGCATGTACAACGCCACCACC
CGGCAGGTGGAAACGGAGCTCTTCCCCTGCCTCAGGCACTTTGGACTGAGGTTCTATGCCTACAACCCTC
TGGCTGGGGGCCTGCTGACTGGCAAGTACAAGTATGAGGACAAGGACGGGAAACAGCCTGTGGGCCGCTT
CTTTGGGAATAGCTGGGCTGAGACCTACAGGAATCGCTTCTGGAAGGAGCACCACTTCGAGGCCATTGCG
TTGGTGGAGAAGGCCCTGCAG
